>Addgene plasmid #204114 | pBP-C_ccdB | addgene full sequence | sequence record 418238 | Addgene NGS Result
GATCTTTTCTACGGGGTCTGACGCTCAGTGGAACGAAAACTCACGTTAAGGGATTTTGGTCATGAGATTA
TCAAAAAGGATCTTCACCTAGATCCTTTTAAATTAAAAATGAAGTTTTAAATCAATCTAAAGTATATATG
AGTAAACTTGGTCTGACAGCTCGAGGCTTGGATTCTCACCAATAAAAAACGCCCGGCGGCAACCGAGCGT
TCTGAACAAATCCAGATGGAGTTCTGAGGTCATTACTGGATCTATCAACAGGAGTCCAAGCGAGCTCGAT
ATCAAATTACGCCCCGCCCTGCCACTCATCGCAGTACTGTTGTAATTCATTAAGCATTCTGCCGACATGG
AAGCCATCACAAACGGCATGATGAACCTGAATCGCCAGCGGCATCAGCACCTTGTCGCCTTGCGTATAAT
ATTTGCCCATGGTGAAAACGGGGGCGAAGAAGTTGTCCATATTGGCCACGTTTAAATCAAAACTGGTGAA
ACTCACCCAGGGATTGGCTGACACGAAAAACATATTCTCAATAAACCCTTTAGGGAAATAGGCCAGGTTT
TCACCGTAACACGCCACATCTTGCGAATATATGTGTAGAAACTGCCGGAAATCGTCGTGGTATTCACTCC
AGAGCGATGAAAACGTTTCAGTTTGCTCATGGAAAACGGTGTAACAAGGGTGAACACTATCCCATATCAC
CAGCTCACCGTCTTTCATTGCCATACGAAATTCCGGATGAGCATTCATCAGGCGGGCAAGAATGTGAATA
AAGGCCGGATAAAACTTGTGCTTATTTTTCTTTACGGTCTTTAAAAAGGCCGTAATATCCAGCTGAACGG
TCTGGTTATAGGTACATTGAGCAACTGACTGAAATGCCTCAAAATGTTCTTTACGATGCCATTGGGATAT
ATCAACGGTGGTATATCCAGTGATTTTTTTCTCCATTTTAGCTTCCTTAGCTCCTGAAAATCTCGATAAC
TCAAAAAATACGCCCGGTAGTGATCTTATTTCATTATGGTGAAAGTTGGAACCTCTTACGTGCCCGATCA
ACTCGAGTGCCACCTGACGTCTAAGAAACCATTATTATCATGACATTAACCTATAAAAATAGGCGTATCA
CGAGGCAGAATTTCAGATAAAAAAAATCCTTAGCTTTCGCTAAGGATGATTTCGGTCTCACATATGCAGT
TTAAGGTTTACACCTATAAAAGAGAGAGCCGTTATCGTCTGTTTGTGGATGTACAGAGTGATATTATTGA
CACGCCCGGGCGACGGATGGTGATCCCCCTGGCCAGTGCACGTCTGCTGTCAGATAAAGTCTCCCGTGAA
CTTTACCCGGTGGTGCATATCGGGGATGAAAGCTGGCGCATGATGACCACCGATATGGCCAGTGTGCCGG
TGTCCGTTATCGGGGAAGAAGTGGCTGATCTCAGCCACCGCGAAAATGACATCAAAAACGCCATTAACCT
GATGTTCTGGGGAATATAATCGAAGAGACCTCCGGCAAAAAAGGGCAAGGTGTCACCACCCTGCCCTTTT
TCTTTAAAACCGAAAAGATTACTTCGCGTTATGCAGGCTTCCTCGCTCACTGACTCGCTGCGCTCGGTCG
TTCGGCTGCGGCGAGCGGTATCAGCTCACTCAAAGGCGGTAATACGGTTATCCACAGAATCAGGGGATAA
CGCAGGAAAGAACATGTGAGCAAAAGGCCAGCAAAAGGCCAGGAACCGTAAAAAGGCCGCGTTGCTGGCG
TTTTTCCACAGGCTCCGCCCCCCTGACGAGCATCACAAAAATCGACGCTCAAGTCAGAGGTGGCGAAACC
CGACAGGACTATAAAGATACCAGGCGTTTCCCCCTGGAAGCTCCCTCGTGCGCTCTCCTGTTCCGACCCT
GCCGCTTACCGGATACCTGTCCGCCTTTCTCCCTTCGGGAAGCGTGGCGCTTTCTCATAGCTCACGCTGT
AGGTATCTCAGTTCGGTGTAGGTCGTTCGCTCCAAGCTGGGCTGTGTGCACGAACCCCCCGTTCAGCCCG
ACCGCTGCGCCTTATCCGGTAACTATCGTCTTGAGTCCAACCCGGTAAGACACGACTTATCGCCACTGGC
AGCAGCCACTGGTAACAGGATTAGCAGAGCGAGGTATGTAGGCGGTGCTACAGAGTTCTTGAAGTGGTGG
CCTAACTACGGCTACACTAGAAGAACAGTATTTGGTATCTGCGCTCTGCTGAAGCCAGTTACCTTCGGAA
AAAGAGTTGGTAGCTCTTGATCCGGCAAACAAACCACCGCTACCAGCGGTGGTTTTTTTGTTTGCAAGCA
GCAGATTACGCGCAGAAAAAAAGGATCTCAAGAAGATCCTTT
Features (pLannotate 1.2.2; 7 found; start..end, strand, type, name):
    172..266     -  terminator     lambda t0 terminator: transcription terminator from phage lambda
    290..946     -  CDS            cat: CAT_ECOLX - Experimental evidence at protein level: Swiss-Prot protein existence level 1. This enzyme is an effector of chloramphenicol resistance in bacteria. From Escherichia coli. This protein is used as a marker in many commonly used cloning vectors, such as pACYC184.
    947..1044    -  promoter       cat promoter: promoter of the E. coli cat gene encoding chloramphenicol acetyltransferase
   1130..1173    -  terminator     bacterial terminator: putative bacterial transcription terminator
   1184..1486    +  CDS            ccdB: CCDB_ECOLI - Also known as G, letB, letD. Experimental evidence at protein level: Swiss-Prot protein existence level 1. Toxic component of a type II toxin-antitoxin (TA) system, functioning in plasmid maintainence. Responsible for the post- segregational killing (PSK) of plasmid-free cells, also referred to as a plasmid addiction system. Half-life of over 2 hours. Cell killing by CcdB is accompanied by filamentation, defects in chromosome and plasmid segregation, defects in cell division, formation of anucleate cells, decreased DNA synthesis and plasmid loss. Interferes with the activity of DN
   1501..1558    +  terminator     his operon terminator: This putative transcriptin terminator from the E. coli his operon has a 2-bp deletion introduced during synthesis. Its efficiency has not been determined.
   1753..2341    -  rep_origin     ori: high-copy-number ColE1/pMB1/pBR322/pUC origin of replication
