[The description below was written by a language model from this plasmid's Addgene catalogue record and pLannotate feature annotations shown in this document.]
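Description:
pBP-C_ccdB is a small (about 2.4 kb) bacterial plasmid built on the iGEM pSB1C3 backbone and catalogued as a "Type 0 CDS part", meaning it serves as a storage vector holding a coding sequence as a modular part for hierarchical assembly. The record does not describe the assembly standard, its overhangs or its restriction sites. The plasmid replicates in E. coli from a high-copy ColE1/pUC-type origin. It is selected with chloramphenicol through a cat (chloramphenicol acetyltransferase) gene driven by its native cat promoter and followed by the phage lambda t0 terminator.

The payload is the ccdB coding sequence, listed as synthetic and unmutated and inserted by Gibson cloning. CcdB is the toxic component of the F-plasmid CcdA/CcdB type II toxin-antitoxin system. It poisons DNA gyrase, which leads to filamentation, impaired DNA synthesis and death in sensitive cells. In the feature table the ccdB open reading frame sits between a putative bacterial terminator upstream and the his operon terminator downstream. These are the insulating terminators that flank the pSB1C3 cloning site and shield the insert from read-through transcription. No promoter or ribosome binding site is annotated in front of ccdB, which fits its role as a bare CDS part rather than an expression cassette, and may explain why a standard cloning strain is recorded as the growth strain.

The record does not state a downstream application. ccdB parts are generally combined with promoters and other regulatory parts to build counter-selection or kill-switch cassettes, where the toxin eliminates cells that retain or express it.
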