Addgene plasmid #204114: pBP-C_ccdB
Purpose: Type 0 CDS part
Depositing lab: Mikhail Shapiro. Depositing organization: California Institute of Technology.
Backbone
  Vector backbone: pSB1C3
  Backbone manufacturer: iGEM
  Vector type: Bacterial Expression
Growth in bacteria
  Bacterial resistance: Chloramphenicol, 25 μg/mL
  Growth temperature: 37°C
  Growth strain: NEB Stable
  Copy number: High Copy
Gene/Insert
  Gene/Insert name: Toxic DNA gyrase inhibitor ccdB
  Species: Synthetic
  Mutation: None
  Cloning method: Gibson Cloning
Terms and licenses: Academic/Nonprofit Terms; Industry Terms: Not Available to Industry
How to cite: pBP-C_ccdB was a gift from Mikhail Shapiro (Addgene plasmid # 204114 ; http://n2t.net/addgene:204114 ; RRID:Addgene_204114)
